Addgene plasmid #154169: pCMV(Δ3)-squirrel-monkey-full-length-CHMP3-HA
Purpose: expresses squirrel monkey CHMP3 in mammalian cells
Depositing lab: Wesley Sundquist. Depositing organization: University of Utah. Publication: RetroCHMP3 blocks budding of enveloped viruses without blocking cytokinesis. Rheinemann L, Downhour DM, Bredbenner K, Mercenne G, Davenport KA, Schmitt PT, Necessary CR, McCullough J, Schmitt AP, Simon SM, Sundquist WI, Elde NC. Cell. 2021 Sep 27. pii: S0092-8674(21)01055-2. doi: 10.1016/j.cell.2021.09.008. PubMed 34597582.
Backbone
  Vector backbone: pCMV(delta3)
  Backbone manufacturer: DNASU EvNO00601605
  Backbone size w/o insert (bp): 5027
  Total vector size (bp): 5700
  Modifications to backbone: deletion mutant of the CMV promoter for attenuated expression
  Vector type: Mammalian Expression
Growth in bacteria
  Bacterial resistance: Ampicillin, 100 μg/mL
  Growth temperature: 37°C
  Growth strain: DH5alpha
  Copy number: Unknown
Gene/Insert
  Gene/Insert name: CHMP3
  Species: S. sciureus (squirrel monkey)
  Insert size (bp): 696
  Promoter: CMV
  Tag / fusion protein: HA (C terminal on insert)
  Cloning method: Restriction Enzyme; 5′ cloning site ApaI (not destroyed); 3′ cloning site HindIII (not destroyed)
  Sequencing primers: 5′ GGGAACGGAAAGCCGGAAGGAGCAAGAC
Resource information
  A portion of this plasmid was derived from a plasmid made by: Diane Downhour, Nels Elde laboratory, University of Utah
Terms and licenses: Academic/Nonprofit Terms; Industry Terms: Not Available to Industry
How to cite: pCMV(Δ3)-squirrel-monkey-full-length-CHMP3-HA was a gift from Wesley Sundquist (Addgene plasmid # 154169 ; http://n2t.net/addgene:154169 ; RRID:Addgene_154169)
