[The description below was written by a language model from this plasmid's Addgene catalogue record and pLannotate feature annotations shown in this document.]
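Description:
pCMV(Δ3)-squirrel-monkey-full-length-CHMP3-HA is a 5.7 kb mammalian expression plasmid built on the pCMV(delta3) backbone, in which the CMV immediate-early promoter has been shortened by deletion to give attenuated expression. Consistent with this, the feature tables detect only short CMV-derived segments upstream of the insert: a small truncated CMV promoter element and an isolated fragment, rather than a full-length enhancer/promoter. A T7 promoter lies between this region and the coding sequence. The plasmid is propagated in E. coli through a high-copy ColE1/pUC-type origin with ampicillin selection (AmpR under its own bla promoter), and it also carries an f1 origin. An SV40 early promoter drives a neo (aminoglycoside phosphotransferase) gene ending at an SV40 poly(A) signal, a cassette that normally permits G418 selection of transfected mammalian cells. The short HIV-1 LTR, ble, lacI and bom matches are partial hits and look like backbone remnants rather than functional parts.

The payload is the full-length CHMP3 open reading frame from squirrel monkey, cloned between ApaI and HindIII. The annotation software labels it by similarity to human CHMP3. It is fused at its C terminus to an HA epitope. The tag match is only about one repeat long, in line with the single HA tag in the catalogue entry. Transcripts terminate at a bovine growth hormone poly(A) signal. CHMP3 is a core ESCRT-III subunit involved in membrane scission events such as multivesicular body formation. The plasmid expresses the tagged protein at reduced levels in mammalian cells, and the associated publication compares CHMP3 variants for their effects on enveloped virus budding and cytokinesis. The depositor and repository-sequenced records give essentially identical annotations.
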