Features (pLannotate 1.2.2; 21 found; start..end, strand, type, name):
     28..80      -  misc_feature   bom (fragment): basis of mobility region from pBR322
    236..253     -  promoter       CMV promoter (fragment): human cytomegalovirus (CMV) immediate early promoter
    316..367     +  promoter       CMVd2 promoter: truncated human cytomegalovirus (CMV) immediate early promoter that yields moderately reduced expression relative to the full-length promoter
    363..396     +  LTR            5' LTR (truncated) (fragment): truncated 5' long terminal repeat (LTR) from HIV-1
    412..430     +  promoter       T7 promoter: promoter for bacteriophage T7 RNA polymerase
    506..1171    +  CDS            CHMP3: CHMP3_HUMAN - Also known as CGI149, NEDF, VPS24. Experimental evidence at protein level: Swiss-Prot protein existence level 1. Probable core component of the endosomal sorting required for transport complex III (ESCRT-III) which is involved in multivesicular bodies (MVBs) formation and sorting of endosomal cargo proteins into MVBs. MVBs contain intraluminal vesicles (ILVs) that are generated by invagination and scission from the limiting membrane of the endosome and mostly are delivered to lysosomes enabling degradation of membrane proteins, such as stimulated growth factor receptors, lysosoma
   1172..1200    +  CDS            3xHA (fragment): three tandem HA epitope tags
   1297..1521    +  polyA_signal   bGH poly(A) signal: bovine growth hormone polyadenylation signal
   1525..1546    +  promoter       SV40 promoter (fragment): SV40 enhancer and early promoter
   1567..1995    +  rep_origin     f1 ori (sequence partly withheld): f1 bacteriophage origin of replication; arrow indicates direction of (+) strand synthesis
   2009..2338    +  promoter       SV40 promoter: SV40 enhancer and early promoter
   2405..3196    +  CDS            neo: KKA2_KLEPN - Also known as kan, nptII. Experimental evidence at protein level: Swiss-Prot protein existence level 1. Resistance to kanamycin, neomycin, paromomycin, ribostamycin, butirosin and gentamicin B. From Klebsiella pneumoniae.
   3220..3378    +  CDS            ble (fragment): BLE_KLEPN - Experimental evidence at protein level: Swiss-Prot protein existence level 1. Binding protein with a strong affinity to the bleomycin family of antibiotics. Binds to CL990; an antimitotic-antibiotic compound. From Klebsiella pneumoniae.
   3373..3494    +  polyA_signal   SV40 poly(A) signal: SV40 polyadenylation signal
   3567..3583    -  protein_bind   lac operator: The lac repressor binds to the lac operator to inhibit transcription in E. coli. This inhibition can be relieved by adding lactose or isopropyl-β-D-thiogalactopyranoside (IPTG). lac repressor encoded by lacI
   3591..3621    -  promoter       lac promoter: promoter for the E. coli lac operon
   3636..3657    -  protein_bind   CAP binding site: CAP binding activates transcription in the presence of cAMP. E. coli catabolite activator protein
   3670..3762    -  CDS            lacI (fragment): lac repressor; lacI; The lac repressor binds to the lac operator to inhibit transcription in E. coli. This inhibition can be relieved by adding lactose or isopropyl-β-D-thiogalactopyranoside (IPTG).
   3945..4533    -  rep_origin     ori: high-copy-number ColE1/pMB1/pBR322/pUC origin of replication
   4704..5564    -  CDS            AmpR: β-lactamase; bla; confers resistance to ampicillin, carbenicillin, and related antibiotics
   5565..5669    -  promoter       AmpR promoter: bla
>Addgene plasmid #154169 | pCMV(Δ3)-squirrel-monkey-full-length-CHMP3-HA | depositor full sequence | sequence record 298279 | pCMV(Δ3)-squirrel-monkey-full-length-CHMP3-HA sequence 5700 bps
GACGGATCGGGAGATCTCCCGATCCCCTATGGTGCACTCTCAGTACAATCTGCTCTGATGCCGCATAGTT
AAGCCAGTATCTGCTCCCTGCTTGTGTGTTGGAGGTCGCTGAGTAGTGCGCGAGCAAAATTTAAGCTACA
ACAAGGCAAGGCTTGACCGACAATTGCATGAAGAATCTGCTTAGGGTTAGGCGTTTTGCGCTGCTTCGCG
ATGTACGGGCCAGATATACGCGTACCCCATTGACGTCAATGGGAGTTTGTTTTGGCACCAAAATCAACGG
GACTTTCCAAAATGTCGTAACAACTCCGCCCCATTGACGCAAATGGGCGGTAGGCGTGTACGGTGGGAGG
TCTATATAAGCAGAGCTCTCTGGCTAACTAGAGAACCCACTGCTTACTGGCTTATCGAAATTAATACGAC
TCACTATAGGGAGACCCAAGCTGGCTAGCGTTTAAACGGGCCCGGGAACGGAAAGCCGGAAGGAGCAAGA
CGAGTTCAGTTCGCCATGGGGCTGTTTGGAAAAACCCAGGAGAAGCCACCCAAAGAACTGGTCAATGAAT
GGTCATTGAAGATAAGAAAGGAAATGAGAGTTGTTGACAGGCAAATAAGGGATATCCAAAGAGAAGAAGA
AAAAGTGAAACGATCTGTGAAAGATGCAGCCAAGAAGGGCCAGAAGGATGTCTGTGTAGTTCTGGCCAAG
GAGATGATCAGGTCAAGGAAGGCCGTGAGCAAGCTATATGCATCCAAAGCGCACATGAATTCGGTGCTCA
TGGGGATGAAGAACCAGCTCGCGGTCTTGCGAGTGGCTGGTTCCCTGCAGAAGAGCACAGAAGTGATGAA
GGCCATGCAAAGTCTTGTGAAGATTCCAGAAATTCAGGCCACCATGAGGGAGCTATCCAAAGAAATGATG
AAGGCTGGGATCATAGAGGAGATGTTAGAGGACACTTTTGAAAGCATGGACGATCAGGAAGAAATGGAGG
AAGAAGCAGAAATGGAAATTGACAAAATTCTATTTGAAATTACAGCAGGGGCCTTGGGCAAAGCACCCAG
TAAAGTGACTGATGCCCTTCCAGAGCCAGAACCTTCGGGAGCGATGGCTGCCTCAGAGGATGAGGAGGAG
GAGGAAGAAGCTCTGGAGGCCATGCAGTCCCGGCTGGCCACACTCCGAAGCTACCCATACGATGTTCCAG
ATTACGCTTAAAAGCTTGCTAGCAGATCTTTTTCCCTCTGCCAAAAATTATGGGGACATCATGAAGCCCC
TTGAGCACTTAAGTTTAAACCGCTGATCAGCCTCGACTGTGCCTTCTAGTTGCCAGCCATCTGTTGTTTG
CCCCTCCCCCGTGCCTTCCTTGACCCTGGAAGGTGCCACTCCCACTGTCCTTTCCTAATAAAATGAGGAA
ATTGCATCGCATTGTCTGAGTAGGTGTCATTCTATTCTGGGGGGTGGGGTGGGGCAGGACAGCAAGGGGG
AGGATTGGGAAGACAATAGCAGGCATGCTGGGGATGCGGTGGGCTCTATGGCTTCTGAGGCGGAAAGAAC
CAGCTGGGGCTCTAGGGGGTATCCCC
[124 nt withheld, positions 1567-1690]
C
[91 nt withheld, positions 1692-1782]
A
[49 nt withheld, positions 1784-1832]
CCTTTGACGTTGGAGTCCACGTTCTTT
[37 nt withheld, positions 1860-1896]
ACCCTATCTCGGTCTATTCTTTTGATTTATAAGGGATTTTGCCGATTTCGGCCTATTGGTTAAAAAATGA
GCTGATTTAACAAAAATTTAACGCGAATTAATTCTGTGGAATGTGTGTCAGTTAGGGTGTGGAAAGTCCC
CAGGCTCCCCAGCAGGCAGAAGTATGCAAAGCATGCATCTCAATTAGTCAGCAACCAGGTGTGGAAAGTC
CCCAGGCTCCCCAGCAGGCAGAAGTATGCAAAGCATGCATCTCAATTAGTCAGCAACCATAGTCCCGCCC
CTAACTCCGCCCATCCCGCCCCTAACTCCGCCCAGTTCCGCCCATTCTCCGCCCCATGGCTGACTAATTT
TTTTTATTTATGCAGAGGCCGAGGCCGCCTCTGCCTCTGAGCTATTCCAGAAGTAGTGAGGAGGCTTTTT
TGGAGGCCTAGGCTTTTGCAAAAAGCTCCCGGGAGCTTGTATATCCATTTTCGGATCTGATCAAGAGACA
GGATGAGGATCGTTTCGCATGATTGAACAAGATGGATTGCACGCAGGTTCTCCGGCCGCTTGGGTGGAGA
GGCTATTCGGCTATGACTGGGCACAACAGACAATCGGCTGCTCTGATGCCGCCGTGTTCCGGCTGTCAGC
GCAGGGGCGCCCGGTTCTTTTTGTCAAGACCGACCTGTCCGGTGCCCTGAATGAACTGCAGGACGAGGCA
GCGCGGCTATCGTGGCTGGCCACGACGGGCGTTCCTTGCGCAGCTGTGCTCGACGTTGTCACTGAAGCGG
GAAGGGACTGGCTGCTATTGGGCGAAGTGCCGGGGCAGGATCTCCTGTCATCTCACCTTGCTCCTGCCGA
GAAAGTATCCATCATGGCTGATGCAATGCGGCGGCTGCATACGCTTGATCCGGCTACCTGCCCATTCGAC
CACCAAGCGAAACATCGCATCGAGCGAGCACGTACTCGGATGGAAGCCGGTCTTGTCGATCAGGATGATC
TGGACGAAGAGCATCAGGGGCTCGCGCCAGCCGAACTGTTCGCCAGGCTCAAGGCGCGCATGCCCGACGG
CGAGGATCTCGTCGTGACCCATGGCGATGCCTGCTTGCCGAATATCATGGTGGAAAATGGCCGCTTTTCT
GGATTCATCGACTGTGGCCGGCTGGGTGTGGCGGACCGCTATCAGGACATAGCGTTGGCTACCCGTGATA
TTGCTGAAGAGCTTGGCGGCGAATGGGCTGACCGCTTCCTCGTGCTTTACGGTATCGCCGCTCCCGATTC
GCAGCGCATCGCCTTCTATCGCCTTCTTGACGAGTTCTTCTGAGCGGGACTCTGGGGTTCGAAATGACCG
ACCAAGCGACGCCCAACCTGCCATCACGAGATTTCGATTCCACCGCCGCCTTCTATGAAAGGTTGGGCTT
CGGAATCGTTTTCCGGGACGCCGGCTGGATGATCCTCCAGCGCGGGGATCTCATGCTGGAGTTCTTCGCC
CACCCCAACTTGTTTATTGCAGCTTATAATGGTTACAAATAAAGCAATAGCATCACAAATTTCACAAATA
AAGCATTTTTTTCACTGCATTCTAGTTGTGGTTTGTCCAAACTCATCAATGTATCTTATCATGTCTGTAT
ACCGTCGACCTCTAGCTAGAGCTTGGCGTAATCATGGTCATAGCTGTTTCCTGTGTGAAATTGTTATCCG
CTCACAATTCCACACAACATACGAGCCGGAAGCATAAAGTGTAAAGCCTGGGGTGCCTAATGAGTGAGCT
AACTCACATTAATTGCGTTGCGCTCACTGCCCGCTTTCCAGTCGGGAAACCTGTCGTGCCAGCTGCATTA
ATGAATCGGCCAACGCGCGGGGAGAGGCGGTTTGCGTATTGGGCGCTCTTCCGCTTCCTCGCTCACTGAC
TCGCTGCGCTCGGTCGTTCGGCTGCGGCGAGCGGTATCAGCTCACTCAAAGGCGGTAATACGGTTATCCA
CAGAATCAGGGGATAACGCAGGAAAGAACATGTGAGCAAAAGGCCAGCAAAAGGCCAGGAACCGTAAAAA
GGCCGCGTTGCTGGCGTTTTTCCATAGGCTCCGCCCCCCTGACGAGCATCACAAAAATCGACGCTCAAGT
CAGAGGTGGCGAAACCCGACAGGACTATAAAGATACCAGGCGTTTCCCCCTGGAAGCTCCCTCGTGCGCT
CTCCTGTTCCGACCCTGCCGCTTACCGGATACCTGTCCGCCTTTCTCCCTTCGGGAAGCGTGGCGCTTTC
TCATAGCTCACGCTGTAGGTATCTCAGTTCGGTGTAGGTCGTTCGCTCCAAGCTGGGCTGTGTGCACGAA
CCCCCCGTTCAGCCCGACCGCTGCGCCTTATCCGGTAACTATCGTCTTGAGTCCAACCCGGTAAGACACG
ACTTATCGCCACTGGCAGCAGCCACTGGTAACAGGATTAGCAGAGCGAGGTATGTAGGCGGTGCTACAGA
GTTCTTGAAGTGGTGGCCTAACTACGGCTACACTAGAAGAACAGTATTTGGTATCTGCGCTCTGCTGAAG
CCAGTTACCTTCGGAAAAAGAGTTGGTAGCTCTTGATCCGGCAAACAAACCACCGCTGGTAGCGGTGGTT
TTTTTGTTTGCAAGCAGCAGATTACGCGCAGAAAAAAAGGATCTCAAGAAGATCCTTTGATCTTTTCTAC
GGGGTCTGACGCTCAGTGGAACGAAAACTCACGTTAAGGGATTTTGGTCATGAGATTATCAAAAAGGATC
TTCACCTAGATCCTTTTAAATTAAAAATGAAGTTTTAAATCAATCTAAAGTATATATGAGTAAACTTGGT
CTGACAGTTACCAATGCTTAATCAGTGAGGCACCTATCTCAGCGATCTGTCTATTTCGTTCATCCATAGT
TGCCTGACTCCCCGTCGTGTAGATAACTACGATACGGGAGGGCTTACCATCTGGCCCCAGTGCTGCAATG
ATACCGCGAGACCCACGCTCACCGGCTCCAGATTTATCAGCAATAAACCAGCCAGCCGGAAGGGCCGAGC
GCAGAAGTGGTCCTGCAACTTTATCCGCCTCCATCCAGTCTATTAATTGTTGCCGGGAAGCTAGAGTAAG
TAGTTCGCCAGTTAATAGTTTGCGCAACGTTGTTGCCATTGCTACAGGCATCGTGGTGTCACGCTCGTCG
TTTGGTATGGCTTCATTCAGCTCCGGTTCCCAACGATCAAGGCGAGTTACATGATCCCCCATGTTGTGCA
AAAAAGCGGTTAGCTCCTTCGGTCCTCCGATCGTTGTCAGAAGTAAGTTGGCCGCAGTGTTATCACTCAT
GGTTATGGCAGCACTGCATAATTCTCTTACTGTCATGCCATCCGTAAGATGCTTTTCTGTGACTGGTGAG
TACTCAACCAAGTCATTCTGAGAATAGTGTATGCGGCGACCGAGTTGCTCTTGCCCGGCGTCAATACGGG
ATAATACCGCGCCACATAGCAGAACTTTAAAAGTGCTCATCATTGGAAAACGTTCTTCGGGGCGAAAACT
CTCAAGGATCTTACCGCTGTTGAGATCCAGTTCGATGTAACCCACTCGTGCACCCAACTGATCTTCAGCA
TCTTTTACTTTCACCAGCGTTTCTGGGTGAGCAAAAACAGGAAGGCAAAATGCCGCAAAAAAGGGAATAA
GGGCGACACGGAAATGTTGAATACTCATACTCTTCCTTTTTCAATATTATTGAAGCATTTATCAGGGTTA
TTGTCTCATGAGCGGATACATATTTGAATGTATTTAGAAAAATAAACAAATAGGGGTTCCGCGCACATTT
CCCCGAAAAGTGCCACCTGACGTC
