Features (pLannotate 1.2.2; 21 found; start..end, strand, type, name):
     28..80      -  misc_feature   bom (fragment): basis of mobility region from pBR322
    236..253     -  promoter       CMV promoter (fragment): human cytomegalovirus (CMV) immediate early promoter
    316..367     +  promoter       CMVd2 promoter: truncated human cytomegalovirus (CMV) immediate early promoter that yields moderately reduced expression relative to the full-length promoter
    363..396     +  LTR            5' LTR (truncated) (fragment): truncated 5' long terminal repeat (LTR) from HIV-1
    412..430     +  promoter       T7 promoter: promoter for bacteriophage T7 RNA polymerase
    506..1171    +  CDS            CHMP3: CHMP3_HUMAN - Also known as CGI149, NEDF, VPS24. Experimental evidence at protein level: Swiss-Prot protein existence level 1. Probable core component of the endosomal sorting required for transport complex III (ESCRT-III) which is involved in multivesicular bodies (MVBs) formation and sorting of endosomal cargo proteins into MVBs. MVBs contain intraluminal vesicles (ILVs) that are generated by invagination and scission from the limiting membrane of the endosome and mostly are delivered to lysosomes enabling degradation of membrane proteins, such as stimulated growth factor receptors, lysosoma
   1172..1199    +  CDS            3xHA (fragment): three tandem HA epitope tags
   1297..1521    +  polyA_signal   bGH poly(A) signal: bovine growth hormone polyadenylation signal
   1525..1546    +  promoter       SV40 promoter (fragment): SV40 enhancer and early promoter
   1567..1995    +  rep_origin     f1 ori (sequence partly withheld): f1 bacteriophage origin of replication; arrow indicates direction of (+) strand synthesis
   2009..2338    +  promoter       SV40 promoter: SV40 enhancer and early promoter
   2405..3196    +  CDS            neo: KKA2_KLEPN - Also known as kan, nptII. Experimental evidence at protein level: Swiss-Prot protein existence level 1. Resistance to kanamycin, neomycin, paromomycin, ribostamycin, butirosin and gentamicin B. From Klebsiella pneumoniae.
   3220..3378    +  CDS            ble (fragment): BLE_KLEPN - Experimental evidence at protein level: Swiss-Prot protein existence level 1. Binding protein with a strong affinity to the bleomycin family of antibiotics. Binds to CL990; an antimitotic-antibiotic compound. From Klebsiella pneumoniae.
   3373..3494    +  polyA_signal   SV40 poly(A) signal: SV40 polyadenylation signal
   3567..3583    -  protein_bind   lac operator: The lac repressor binds to the lac operator to inhibit transcription in E. coli. This inhibition can be relieved by adding lactose or isopropyl-β-D-thiogalactopyranoside (IPTG). lac repressor encoded by lacI
   3591..3621    -  promoter       lac promoter: promoter for the E. coli lac operon
   3636..3657    -  protein_bind   CAP binding site: CAP binding activates transcription in the presence of cAMP. E. coli catabolite activator protein
   3670..3762    -  CDS            lacI (fragment): lac repressor; lacI; The lac repressor binds to the lac operator to inhibit transcription in E. coli. This inhibition can be relieved by adding lactose or isopropyl-β-D-thiogalactopyranoside (IPTG).
   3945..4533    -  rep_origin     ori: high-copy-number ColE1/pMB1/pBR322/pUC origin of replication
   4704..5564    -  CDS            AmpR: β-lactamase; bla; confers resistance to ampicillin, carbenicillin, and related antibiotics
   5565..5669    -  promoter       AmpR promoter: bla
>Addgene plasmid #154169 | pCMV(Δ3)-squirrel-monkey-full-length-CHMP3-HA | addgene full sequence | sequence record 308873 | Addgene NGS Result
GACGGATCGGGAGATCTCCCGATCCCCTATGGTGCACTCTCAGTACAATCTGCTCTGATGCCGCATAGTT
AAGCCAGTATCTGCTCCCTGCTTGTGTGTTGGAGGTCGCTGAGTAGTGCGCGAGCAAAATTTAAGCTACA
ACAAGGCAAGGCTTGACCGACAATTGCATGAAGAATCTGCTTAGGGTTAGGCGTTTTGCGCTGCTTCGCG
ATGTACGGGCCAGATATACGCGTACCCCATTGACGTCAATGGGAGTTTGTTTTGGCACCAAAATCAACGG
GACTTTCCAAAATGTCGTAACAACTCCGCCCCATTGACGCAAATGGGCGGTAGGCGTGTACGGTGGGAGG
TCTATATAAGCAGAGCTCTCTGGCTAACTAGAGAACCCACTGCTTACTGGCTTATCGAAATTAATACGAC
TCACTATAGGGAGACCCAAGCTGGCTAGCGTTTAAACGGGCCCGGGAACGGAAAGCCGGAAGGAGCAAGA
CGAGTTCAGTTCGCCATGGGGCTGTTTGGAAAAACCCAGGAGAAGCCACCCAAAGAACTGGTCAATGAAT
GGTCATTGAAGATAAGAAAGGAAATGAGAGTTGTTGACAGGCAAATAAGGGATATCCAAAGAGAAGAAGA
AAAAGTGAAACGATCTGTGAAAGATGCAGCCAAGAAGGGCCAGAAGGATGTCTGTGTAGTTCTGGCCAAG
GAGATGATCAGGTCAAGGAAGGCCGTGAGCAAGCTATATGCATCCAAAGCGCACATGAATTCGGTGCTCA
TGGGGATGAAGAACCAGCTCGCGGTCTTGCGAGTGGCTGGTTCCCTGCAGAAGAGCACAGAAGTGATGAA
GGCCATGCAAAGTCTTGTGAAGATTCCAGAAATTCAGGCCACCATGAGGGAGCTATCCAAAGAAATGATG
AAGGCTGGGATCATAGAGGAGATGTTAGAGGACACTTTTGAAAGCATGGACGATCAGGAAGAAATGGAGG
AAGAAGCAGAAATGGAAATTGACAAAATTCTATTTGAAATTACAGCAGGGGCCTTGGGCAAAGCACCCAG
TAAAGTGACTGATGCCCTTCCAGAGCCAGAACCTTCGGGAGCGATGGCTGCCTCAGAGGATGAGGAGGAG
GAGGAAGAAGCTCTGGAGGCCATGCAGTCCCGGCTGGCCACACTCCGAAGCTACCCATACGATGTTCCAG
ATTACGCTTGAAAGCTTGCTAGCAGATCTTTTTCCCTCTGCCAAAAATTATGGGGACATCATGAAGCCCC
TTGAGCACTTAAGTTTAAACCGCTGATCAGCCTCGACTGTGCCTTCTAGTTGCCAGCCATCTGTTGTTTG
CCCCTCCCCCGTGCCTTCCTTGACCCTGGAAGGTGCCACTCCCACTGTCCTTTCCTAATAAAATGAGGAA
ATTGCATCGCATTGTCTGAGTAGGTGTCATTCTATTCTGGGGGGTGGGGTGGGGCAGGACAGCAAGGGGG
AGGATTGGGAAGACAATAGCAGGCATGCTGGGGATGCGGTGGGCTCTATGGCTTCTGAGGCGGAAAGAAC
CAGCTGGGGCTCTAGGGGGTATCCCC
[124 nt withheld, positions 1567-1690]
C
[91 nt withheld, positions 1692-1782]
A
[49 nt withheld, positions 1784-1832]
CCTTTGACGTTGGAGTCCACGTTCTTT
[37 nt withheld, positions 1860-1896]
ACCCTATCTCGGTCTATTCTTTTGATTTATAAGGGATTTTGCCGATTTCGGCCTATTGGTTAAAAAATGA
GCTGATTTAACAAAAATTTAACGCGAATTAATTCTGTGGAATGTGTGTCAGTTAGGGTGTGGAAAGTCCC
CAGGCTCCCCAGCAGGCAGAAGTATGCAAAGCATGCATCTCAATTAGTCAGCAACCAGGTGTGGAAAGTC
CCCAGGCTCCCCAGCAGGCAGAAGTATGCAAAGCATGCATCTCAATTAGTCAGCAACCATAGTCCCGCCC
CTAACTCCGCCCATCCCGCCCCTAACTCCGCCCAGTTCCGCCCATTCTCCGCCCCATGGCTGACTAATTT
TTTTTATTTATGCAGAGGCCGAGGCCGCCTCTGCCTCTGAGCTATTCCAGAAGTAGTGAGGAGGCTTTTT
TGGAGGCCTAGGCTTTTGCAAAAAGCTCCCGGGAGCTTGTATATCCATTTTCGGATCTGATCAAGAGACA
GGATGAGGATCGTTTCGCATGATTGAACAAGATGGATTGCACGCAGGTTCTCCGGCCGCTTGGGTGGAGA
GGCTATTCGGCTATGACTGGGCACAACAGACAATCGGCTGCTCTGATGCCGCCGTGTTCCGGCTGTCAGC
GCAGGGGCGCCCGGTTCTTTTTGTCAAGACCGACCTGTCCGGTGCCCTGAATGAACTGCAGGACGAGGCA
GCGCGGCTATCGTGGCTGGCCACGACGGGCGTTCCTTGCGCAGCTGTGCTCGACGTTGTCACTGAAGCGG
GAAGGGACTGGCTGCTATTGGGCGAAGTGCCGGGGCAGGATCTCCTGTCATCTCACCTTGCTCCTGCCGA
GAAAGTATCCATCATGGCTGATGCAATGCGGCGGCTGCATACGCTTGATCCGGCTACCTGCCCATTCGAC
CACCAAGCGAAACATCGCATCGAGCGAGCACGTACTCGGATGGAAGCCGGTCTTGTCGATCAGGATGATC
TGGACGAAGAGCATCAGGGGCTCGCGCCAGCCGAACTGTTCGCCAGGCTCAAGGCGCGCATGCCCGACGG
CGAGGATCTCGTCGTGACCCATGGCGATGCCTGCTTGCCGAATATCATGGTGGAAAATGGCCGCTTTTCT
GGATTCATCGACTGTGGCCGGCTGGGTGTGGCGGACCGCTATCAGGACATAGCGTTGGCTACCCGTGATA
TTGCTGAAGAGCTTGGCGGCGAATGGGCTGACCGCTTCCTCGTGCTTTACGGTATCGCCGCTCCCGATTC
GCAGCGCATCGCCTTCTATCGCCTTCTTGACGAGTTCTTCTGAGCGGGACTCTGGGGTTCGAAATGACCG
ACCAAGCGACGCCCAACCTGCCATCACGAGATTTCGATTCCACCGCCGCCTTCTATGAAAGGTTGGGCTT
CGGAATCGTTTTCCGGGACGCCGGCTGGATGATCCTCCAGCGCGGGGATCTCATGCTGGAGTTCTTCGCC
CACCCCAACTTGTTTATTGCAGCTTATAATGGTTACAAATAAAGCAATAGCATCACAAATTTCACAAATA
AAGCATTTTTTTCACTGCATTCTAGTTGTGGTTTGTCCAAACTCATCAATGTATCTTATCATGTCTGTAT
ACCGTCGACCTCTAGCTAGAGCTTGGCGTAATCATGGTCATAGCTGTTTCCTGTGTGAAATTGTTATCCG
CTCACAATTCCACACAACATACGAGCCGGAAGCATAAAGTGTAAAGCCTGGGGTGCCTAATGAGTGAGCT
AACTCACATTAATTGCGTTGCGCTCACTGCCCGCTTTCCAGTCGGGAAACCTGTCGTGCCAGCTGCATTA
ATGAATCGGCCAACGCGCGGGGAGAGGCGGTTTGCGTATTGGGCGCTCTTCCGCTTCCTCGCTCACTGAC
TCGCTGCGCTCGGTCGTTCGGCTGCGGCGAGCGGTATCAGCTCACTCAAAGGCGGTAATACGGTTATCCA
CAGAATCAGGGGATAACGCAGGAAAGAACATGTGAGCAAAAGGCCAGCAAAAGGCCAGGAACCGTAAAAA
GGCCGCGTTGCTGGCGTTTTTCCATAGGCTCCGCCCCCCTGACGAGCATCACAAAAATCGACGCTCAAGT
CAGAGGTGGCGAAACCCGACAGGACTATAAAGATACCAGGCGTTTCCCCCTGGAAGCTCCCTCGTGCGCT
CTCCTGTTCCGACCCTGCCGCTTACCGGATACCTGTCCGCCTTTCTCCCTTCGGGAAGCGTGGCGCTTTC
TCATAGCTCACGCTGTAGGTATCTCAGTTCGGTGTAGGTCGTTCGCTCCAAGCTGGGCTGTGTGCACGAA
CCCCCCGTTCAGCCCGACCGCTGCGCCTTATCCGGTAACTATCGTCTTGAGTCCAACCCGGTAAGACACG
ACTTATCGCCACTGGCAGCAGCCACTGGTAACAGGATTAGCAGAGCGAGGTATGTAGGCGGTGCTACAGA
GTTCTTGAAGTGGTGGCCTAACTACGGCTACACTAGAAGAACAGTATTTGGTATCTGCGCTCTGCTGAAG
CCAGTTACCTTCGGAAAAAGAGTTGGTAGCTCTTGATCCGGCAAACAAACCACCGCTGGTAGCGGTGGTT
TTTTTGTTTGCAAGCAGCAGATTACGCGCAGAAAAAAAGGATCTCAAGAAGATCCTTTGATCTTTTCTAC
GGGGTCTGACGCTCAGTGGAACGAAAACTCACGTTAAGGGATTTTGGTCATGAGATTATCAAAAAGGATC
TTCACCTAGATCCTTTTAAATTAAAAATGAAGTTTTAAATCAATCTAAAGTATATATGAGTAAACTTGGT
CTGACAGTTACCAATGCTTAATCAGTGAGGCACCTATCTCAGCGATCTGTCTATTTCGTTCATCCATAGT
TGCCTGACTCCCCGTCGTGTAGATAACTACGATACGGGAGGGCTTACCATCTGGCCCCAGTGCTGCAATG
ATACCGCGAGACCCACGCTCACCGGCTCCAGATTTATCAGCAATAAACCAGCCAGCCGGAAGGGCCGAGC
GCAGAAGTGGTCCTGCAACTTTATCCGCCTCCATCCAGTCTATTAATTGTTGCCGGGAAGCTAGAGTAAG
TAGTTCGCCAGTTAATAGTTTGCGCAACGTTGTTGCCATTGCTACAGGCATCGTGGTGTCACGCTCGTCG
TTTGGTATGGCTTCATTCAGCTCCGGTTCCCAACGATCAAGGCGAGTTACATGATCCCCCATGTTGTGCA
AAAAAGCGGTTAGCTCCTTCGGTCCTCCGATCGTTGTCAGAAGTAAGTTGGCCGCAGTGTTATCACTCAT
GGTTATGGCAGCACTGCATAATTCTCTTACTGTCATGCCATCCGTAAGATGCTTTTCTGTGACTGGTGAG
TACTCAACCAAGTCATTCTGAGAATAGTGTATGCGGCGACCGAGTTGCTCTTGCCCGGCGTCAATACGGG
ATAATACCGCGCCACATAGCAGAACTTTAAAAGTGCTCATCATTGGAAAACGTTCTTCGGGGCGAAAACT
CTCAAGGATCTTACCGCTGTTGAGATCCAGTTCGATGTAACCCACTCGTGCACCCAACTGATCTTCAGCA
TCTTTTACTTTCACCAGCGTTTCTGGGTGAGCAAAAACAGGAAGGCAAAATGCCGCAAAAAAGGGAATAA
GGGCGACACGGAAATGTTGAATACTCATACTCTTCCTTTTTCAATATTATTGAAGCATTTATCAGGGTTA
TTGTCTCATGAGCGGATACATATTTGAATGTATTTAGAAAAATAAACAAATAGGGGTTCCGCGCACATTT
CCCCGAAAAGTGCCACCTGACGTC
